>Addgene plasmid #77297 | TK2 gRNA (BRDN0001144837) | addgene full sequence | sequence record 187486 | Addgene Assembled Sequence
CCCGGGTGCAAAGATGGATAAAGTTTTAAACAGAGAGGAATCTTTGCAGCTAATGGACCTTCTAGGTCTT
GAAAGGAGTGGGAATTGGCTCCGGTGCCCGTCAGTGGGCAGAGCGCACATCGCCCACAGTCCCCGAGAAG
TTGGGGGGAGGGGTCGGCAATTGATCCGGTGCCTAGAGAAGGTGGCGCGGGGTAAACTGGGAAAGTGATG
TCGTGTACTGGCTCCGCCTTTTTCCCGAGGGTGGGGGAGAACCGTATATAAGTGCAGTAGTCGCCGTGAA
CGTTCTTTTTCGCAACGGGTTTGCCGCCAGAACACAGGTAAGTGCCGTGTGTGGTTCCCGCGGGCCTGGC
CTCTTTACGGGTTATGGCCCTTGCGTGCCTTGAATTACTTCCACCTGGCTGCAGTACGTGATTCTTGATC
CCGAGCTTCGGGTTGGAAGTGGGTGGGAGAGTTCGAGGCCTTGCGCTTAAGGAGCCCCTTCGCCTCGTGC
TTGAGTTGAGGCCTGGCCTGGGCGCTGGGGCCGCCGCGTGCGAATCTGGTGGCACCTTCGCGCCTGTCTC
GCTGCTTTCGATAAGTCTCTAGCCATTTAAAATTTTTGATGACCTGCTGCGACGCTTTTTTTCTGGCAAG
ATAGTCTTGTAAATGCGGGCCAAGATCTGCACACTGGTATTTCGGTTTTTGGGGCCGCGGGCGGCGACGG
GGCCCGTGCGTCCCAGCGCACATGTTCGGCGAGGCGGGGCCTGCGAGCGCGGCCACCGAGAATCGGACGG
GGGTAGTCTCAAGCTGGCCGGCCTGCTCTGGTGCCTGGCCTCGCGCCGCCGTGTATCGCCCCGCCCTGGG
CGGCAAGGCTGGCCCGGTCGGCACCAGTTGCGTGAGCGGAAAGATGGCCGCTTCCCGGCCCTGCTGCAGG
GAGCTCAAAATGGAGGACGCGGCGCTCGGGAGAGCGGGCGGGTGAGTCACCCACACAAAGGAAAAGGGCC
TTTCCGTCCTCAGCCGTCGCTTCATGTGACTCCACGGAGTACCGGGCGCCGTCCAGGCACCTCGATTAGT
TCTCGAGCTTTTGGAGTACGTCGTCTTTAGGTTGGGGGGAGGGGTTTTATGCGATGGAGTTTCCCCACAC
TGAGTGGGTGGAGACTGAAGTTAGGCCAGCTTGGCACTTGATGTAATTCTCCTTGGAATTTGCCCTTTTT
GAGTTTGGATCTTGGTTCATTCTCAAGCCTCAGACAGTGGTTCAAAGTTTTTTTCTTCCATTTCAGGTGT
CGTGACGTACGGCCACCATGACCGAGTACAAGCCCACGGTGCGCCTCGCCACCCGCGACGACGTCCCCAG
GGCCGTACGCACCCTCGCCGCCGCGTTCGCCGACTACCCCGCCACGCGCCACACCGTCGATCCGGACCGC
CACATCGAGCGGGTCACCGAGCTGCAAGAACTCTTCCTCACGCGCGTCGGGCTCGACATCGGCAAGGTGT
GGGTCGCGGACGACGGCGCCGCCGTGGCGGTCTGGACCACGCCGGAGAGCGTCGAAGCGGGGGCGGTGTT
CGCCGAGATCGGCCCGCGCATGGCCGAGTTGAGCGGTTCCCGGCTGGCCGCGCAGCAACAGATGGAAGGC
CTCCTGGCGCCGCACCGGCCCAAGGAGCCCGCGTGGTTCCTGGCCACCGTCGGAGTCTCGCCCGACCACC
AGGGCAAGGGTCTGGGCAGCGCCGTCGTGCTCCCCGGAGTGGAGGCGGCCGAGCGCGCCGGGGTGCCCGC
CTTCCTGGAGACCTCCGCGCCCCGCAACCTCCCCTTCTACGAGCGGCTCGGCTTCACCGTCACCGCCGAC
GTCGAGGTGCCCGAAGGACCGCGCACCTGGTGCATGACCCGCAAGCCCGGTGCCTGAACGCGTTAAGTCG
ACAATCAACCTCTGGATTACAAAATTTGTGAAAGATTGACTGGTATTCTTAACTATGTTGCTCCTTTTAC
GCTATGTGGATACGCTGCTTTAATGCCTTTGTATCATGCTATTGCTTCCCGTATGGCTTTCATTTTCTCC
TCCTTGTATAAATCCTGGTTGCTGTCTCTTTATGAGGAGTTGTGGCCCGTTGTCAGGCAACGTGGCGTGG
TGTGCACTGTGTTTGCTGACGCAACCCCCACTGGTTGGGGCATTGCCACCACCTGTCAGCTCCTTTCCGG
GACTTTCGCTTTCCCCCTCCCTATTGCCACGGCGGAACTCATCGCCGCCTGCCTTGCCCGCTGCTGGACA
GGGGCTCGGCTGTTGGGCACTGACAATTCCGTGGTGTTGTCGGGGAAATCATCGTCCTTTCCTTGGCTGC
TCGCCTGTGTTGCCACCTGGATTCTGCGCGGGACGTCCTTCTGCTACGTCCCTTCGGCCCTCAATCCAGC
GGACCTTCCTTCCCGCGGCCTGCTGCCGGCTCTGCGGCCTCTTCCGCGTCTTCGCCTTCGCCCTCAGACG
AGTCGGATCTCCCTTTGGGCCGCCTCCCCGCGTCGACTTTAAGACCAATGACTTACAAGGCAGCTGTAGA
TCTTAGCCACTTTTTAAAAGAAAAGGGGGGACTGGAAGGGCTAATTCACTCCCAACGAAGACAAGATCTG
CTTTTTGCTTGTACTGGGTCTCTCTGGTTAGACCAGATCTGAGCCTGGGAGCTCTCTGGCTAACTAGGGA
ACCCACTGCTTAAGCCTCAATAAAGCTTGCCTTGAGTGCTTCAAGTAGTGTGTGCCCGTCTGTTGTGTGA
CTCTGGTAACTAGAGATCCCTCAGACCCTTTTAGTCAGTGTGGAAAATCTCTAGCAGTACGTATAGTAGT
TCATGTCATCTTATTATTCAGTATTTATAACTTGCAAAGAAATGAATATCAGAGAGTGAGAGGAACTTGT
TTATTGCAGCTTATAATGGTTACAAATAAAGCAATAGCATCACAAATTTCACAAATAAAGCATTTTTTTC
ACTGCATTCTAGTTGTGGTTTGTCCAAACTCATCAATGTATCTTATCATGTCTGGCTCTAGCTATCCCGC
CCCTAACTCCGCCCATCCCGCCCCTAACTCCGCCCAGTTCCGCCCATTCTCCGCCCCATGGCTGACTAAT
TTTTTTTATTTATGCAGAGGCCGAGGCCGCCTCGGCCTCTGAGCTATTCCAGAAGTAGTGAGGAGGCTTT
TTTGGAGGCCTAGGGACGTACCCAATTCGCCCTATAGTGAGTCGTATTACGCGCGCTCACTGGCCGTCGT
TTTACAACGTCGTGACTGGGAAAACCCTGGCGTTACCCAACTTAATCGCCTTGCAGCACATCCCCCTTTC
GCCAGCTGGCGTAATAGCGAAGAGGCCCGCACCGATCGCCCTTCCCAACAGTTGCGCAGCCTGAATGGCG
AATGGG
[124 nt withheld, positions 3367-3490]
C
[91 nt withheld, positions 3492-3582]
A
[49 nt withheld, positions 3584-3632]
CCTTTGACGTTGGAGTCCACGTTCTTT
[37 nt withheld, positions 3660-3696]
ACCCTATCTCGGTCTATTCTTTTGATTTATAAGGGATTTTGCCGATTTCGGCCTATTGGTTAAAAAATGA
GCTGATTTAACAAAAATTTAACGCGAATTTTAACAAAATATTAACGCTTACAATTTAGGTGGCACTTTTC
GGGGAAATGTGCGCGGAACCCCTATTTGTTTATTTTTCTAAATACATTCAAATATGTATCCGCTCATGAG
ACAATAACCCTGATAAATGCTTCAATAATATTGAAAAAGGAAGAGTATGAGTATTCAACATTTCCGTGTC
GCCCTTATTCCCTTTTTTGCGGCATTTTGCCTTCCTGTTTTTGCTCACCCAGAAACGCTGGTGAAAGTAA
AAGATGCTGAAGATCAGTTGGGTGCACGAGTGGGTTACATCGAACTGGATCTCAACAGCGGTAAGATCCT
TGAGAGTTTTCGCCCCGAAGAACGTTTTCCAATGATGAGCACTTTTAAAGTTCTGCTATGTGGCGCGGTA
TTATCCCGTATTGACGCCGGGCAAGAGCAACTCGGTCGCCGCATACACTATTCTCAGAATGACTTGGTTG
AGTACTCACCAGTCACAGAAAAGCATCTTACGGATGGCATGACAGTAAGAGAATTATGCAGTGCTGCCAT
AACCATGAGTGATAACACTGCGGCCAACTTACTTCTGACAACGATCGGAGGACCGAAGGAGCTAACCGCT
TTTTTGCACAACATGGGGGATCATGTAACTCGCCTTGATCGTTGGGAACCGGAGCTGAATGAAGCCATAC
CAAACGACGAGCGTGACACCACGATGCCTGTAGCAATGGCAACAACGTTGCGCAAACTATTAACTGGCGA
ACTACTTACTCTAGCTTCCCGGCAACAATTAATAGACTGGATGGAGGCGGATAAAGTTGCAGGACCACTT
CTGCGCTCGGCCCTTCCGGCTGGCTGGTTTATTGCTGATAAATCTGGAGCCGGTGAGCGTGGGTCTCGCG
GTATCATTGCAGCACTGGGGCCAGATGGTAAGCCCTCCCGTATCGTAGTTATCTACACGACGGGGAGTCA
GGCAACTATGGATGAACGAAATAGACAGATCGCTGAGATAGGTGCCTCACTGATTAAGCATTGGTAACTG
TCAGACCAAGTTTACTCATATATACTTTAGATTGATTTAAAACTTCATTTTTAATTTAAAAGGATCTAGG
TGAAGATCCTTTTTGATAATCTCATGACCAAAATCCCTTAACGTGAGTTTTCGTTCCACTGAGCGTCAGA
CCCCGTAGAAAAGATCAAAGGATCTTCTTGAGATCCTTTTTTTCTGCGCGTAATCTGCTGCTTGCAAACA
AAAAAACCACCGCTACCAGCGGTGGTTTGTTTGCCGGATCAAGAGCTACCAACTCTTTTTCCGAAGGTAA
CTGGCTTCAGCAGAGCGCAGATACCAAATACTGTTCTTCTAGTGTAGCCGTAGTTAGGCCACCACTTCAA
GAACTCTGTAGCACCGCCTACATACCTCGCTCTGCTAATCCTGTTACCAGTGGCTGCTGCCAGTGGCGAT
AAGTCGTGTCTTACCGGGTTGGACTCAAGACGATAGTTACCGGATAAGGCGCAGCGGTCGGGCTGAACGG
GGGGTTCGTGCACACAGCCCAGCTTGGAGCGAACGACCTACACCGAACTGAGATACCTACAGCGTGAGCT
ATGAGAAAGCGCCACGCTTCCCGAAGGGAGAAAGGCGGACAGGTATCCGGTAAGCGGCAGGGTCGGAACA
GGAGAGCGCACGAGGGAGCTTCCAGGGGGAAACGCCTGGTATCTTTATAGTCCTGTCGGGTTTCGCCACC
TCTGACTTGAGCGTCGATTTTTGTGATGCTCGTCAGGGGGGCGGAGCCTATGGAAAAACGCCAGCAACGC
GGCCTTTTTACGGTTCCTGGCCTTTTGCTGGCCTTTTGCTCACATGTTCTTTCCTGCGTTATCCCCTGAT
TCTGTGGATAACCGTATTACCGCCTTTGAGTGAGCTGATACCGCTCGCCGCAGCCGAACGACCGAGCGCA
GCGAGTCAGTGAGCGAGGAAGCGGAAGAGCGCCCAATACGCAAACCGCCTCTCCCCGCGCGTTGGCCGAT
TCATTAATGCAGCTGGCACGACAGGTTTCCCGACTGGAAAGCGGGCAGTGAGCGCAACGCAATTAATGTG
AGTTAGCTCACTCATTAGGCACCCCAGGCTTTACACTTTATGCTTCCGGCTCGTATGTTGTGTGGAATTG
TGAGCGGATAACAATTTCACACAGGAAACAGCTATGACCATGATTACGCCAAGCGCGCAATTAACCCTCA
CTAAAGGGAACAAAAGCTGGAGCTGCAAGCTTAATGTAGTCTTATGCAATACTCTTGTAGTCTTGCAACA
TGGTAACGATGAGTTAGCAACATGCCTTACAAGGAGAGAAAAAGCACCGTGCATGCCGATTGGTGGAAGT
AAGGTGGTACGATCGTGCCTTATTAGGAAGGCAACAGACGGGTCTGACATGGATTGGACGAACCACTGAA
TTGCCGCATTGCAGAGATATTGTATTTAAGTGCCTAGCTCGATACATAAACGGGTCTCTCTGGTTAGACC
AGATCTGAGCCTGGGAGCTCTCTGGCTAACTAGGGAACCCACTGCTTAAGCCTCAATAAAGCTTGCCTTG
AGTGCTTCAAGTAGTGTGTGCCCGTCTGTTGTGTGACTCTGGTAACTAGAGATCCCTCAGACCCTTTTAG
TCAGTGTGGAAAATCTCTAGCAGTGGCGCCCGAACAGGGACTTGAAAGCGAAAGGGAAACCAGAGGAGCT
CTCTCGACGCAGGACTCGGCTTGCTGAAGCGCGCACGGCAAGAGGCGAGGGGCGGCGACTGGTGAGTACG
CCAAAAATTTTGACTAGCGGAGGCTAGAAGGAGAGAGATGGGTGCGAGAGCGTCAGTATTAAGCGGGGGA
GAATTAGATCGCGATGGGAAAAAATTCGGTTAAGGCCAGGGGGAAAGAAAAAATATAAATTAAAACATAT
AGTATGGGCAAGCAGGGAGCTAGAACGATTCGCAGTTAATCCTGGCCTGTTAGAAACATCAGAAGGCTGT
AGACAAATACTGGGACAGCTACAACCATCCCTTCAGACAGGATCAGAAGAACTTAGATCATTATATAATA
CAGTAGCAACCCTCTATTGTGTGCATCAAAGGATAGAGATAAAAGACACCAAGGAAGCTTTAGACAAGAT
AGAGGAAGAGCAAAACAAAAGTAAGACCACCGCACAGCAAGCGGCCGCTGATCTTCAGACCTGGAGGAGG
AGATATGAGGGACAATTGGAGAAGTGAATTATATAAATATAAAGTAGTAAAAATTGAACCATTAGGAGTA
GCACCCACCAAGGCAAAGAGAAGAGTGGTGCAGAGAGAAAAAAGAGCAGTGGGAATAGGAGCTTTGTTCC
TTGGGTTCTTGGGAGCAGCAGGAAGCACTATGGGCGCAGCGTCAATGACGCTGACGGTACAGGCCAGACA
ATTATTGTCTGGTATAGTGCAGCAGCAGAACAATTTGCTGAGGGCTATTGAGGCGCAACAGCATCTGTTG
CAACTCACAGTCTGGGGCATCAAGCAGCTCCAGGCAAGAATCCTGGCTGTGGAAAGATACCTAAAGGATC
AACAGCTCCTGGGGATTTGGGGTTGCTCTGGAAAACTCATTTGCACCACTGCTGTGCCTTGGAATGCTAG
TTGGAGTAATAAATCTCTGGAACAGATTTGGAATCACACGACCTGGATGGAGTGGGACAGAGAAATTAAC
AATTACACAAGCTTAATACACTCCTTAATTGAAGAATCGCAAAACCAGCAAGAAAAGAATGAACAAGAAT
TATTGGAATTAGATAAATGGGCAAGTTTGTGGAATTGGTTTAACATAACAAATTGGCTGTGGTATATAAA
ATTATTCATAATGATAGTAGGAGGCTTGGTAGGTTTAAGAATAGTTTTTGCTGTACTTTCTATAGTGAAT
AGAGTTAGGCAGGGATATTCACCATTATCGTTTCAGACCCACCTCCCAACCCCGAGGGGACCCAGAGAGG
GCCTATTTCCCATGATTCCTTCATATTTGCATATACGATACAAGGCTGTTAGAGAGATAATTAGAATTAA
TTTGACTGTAAACACAAAGATATTAGTACAAAATACGTGACGTAGAAAGTAATAATTTCTTGGGTAGTTT
GCAGTTTTAAAATTATGTTTTAAAATGGACTATCATATGCTTACCGTAACTTGAAAGTATTTCGATTTCT
TGGCTTTATATATCTTGTGGAAAGGACGAAACACCGACGAGTATGCCTGTCCAGCAGTTTTAGAGCTAGA
AATAGCAAGTTAAAATAAGGCTAGTCCGTTATCAACTTGAAAAAGTGGCACCGAGTCGGTGCTTTTTTAA
GCTTGGCGTAACTAGATCTTGAGACAAATGGCAGTATTCATCCACAATTTTAAAAGAAAAGGGGGGATTG
GGGGGTACAGTGCAGGGGAAAGAATAGTAGACATAATAGCAACAGACATACAAACTAAAGAATTACAAAA
ACAAATTACAAAAATTCAAAATTTTCGGGTTTATTACAGGGACAGCAGAGATCCACTTTGGCGCCGGCTC
GAGGGGG
Features (pLannotate 1.2.2; 29 found; start..end, strand, type, name):
     14..80      +  CDS            small t antigen (fragment): SV40 (simian virus 40) small t antigen
    106..317     +  promoter       EF-1α core promoter: core promoter for human elongation factor EF-1α
    318..1256    +  intron         EF-1α intron A: intron upstream of the start codon of human EF-1α
   1278..1877    +  CDS            PuroR (fragment): puromycin N-acetyltransferase; pac from Streptomyces; confers resistance to puromycin
   1893..2481    +  misc_feature   WPRE: woodchuck hepatitis virus posttranscriptional regulatory element
   2532..2551    +  misc_feature   cPPT/CTS (fragment): central polypurine tract and central termination sequence of HIV-1
   2553..2786    +  LTR            3' LTR (ΔU3): self-inactivating 3' long terminal repeat (LTR) from HIV-1
   2864..2985    +  polyA_signal   SV40 poly(A) signal: SV40 polyadenylation signal
   3025..3160    +  rep_origin     SV40 ori: SV40 origin of replication
   3181..3199    -  promoter       T7 promoter: promoter for bacteriophage T7 RNA polymerase
   3207..3362    +  CDS            lacZα (fragment): LacZα fragment of β-galactosidase; lacZ fragment
   3367..3795    +  rep_origin     f1 ori (sequence partly withheld): f1 bacteriophage origin of replication; arrow indicates direction of (+) strand synthesis
   3848..3952    +  promoter       AmpR promoter: bla
   3953..4813    +  CDS            AmpR: β-lactamase; bla; confers resistance to ampicillin, carbenicillin, and related antibiotics
   4984..5572    +  rep_origin     ori: high-copy-number ColE1/pMB1/pBR322/pUC origin of replication
   5755..5847    +  CDS            lacI (fragment): lac repressor; lacI; The lac repressor binds to the lac operator to inhibit transcription in E. coli. This inhibition can be relieved by adding lactose or isopropyl-β-D-thiogalactopyranoside (IPTG).
   5860..5881    +  protein_bind   CAP binding site: CAP binding activates transcription in the presence of cAMP. E. coli catabolite activator protein
   5896..5926    +  promoter       lac promoter: promoter for the E. coli lac operon
   5934..5950    +  protein_bind   lac operator: The lac repressor binds to the lac operator to inhibit transcription in E. coli. This inhibition can be relieved by adding lactose or isopropyl-β-D-thiogalactopyranoside (IPTG). lac repressor encoded by lacI
   5995..6013    +  promoter       T3 promoter: promoter for bacteriophage T3 RNA polymerase
   6041..6267    +  promoter       RSV promoter: Rous sarcoma virus enhancer/promoter
   6268..6448    +  LTR            5' LTR (truncated): truncated 5' long terminal repeat (LTR) from HIV-1
   6495..6620    +  misc_feature   HIV-1 Ψ: packaging signal of human immunodeficiency virus type 1
   6604..6967    +  CDS            HIV-1 gag (fragment): gag protein from human immunodeficiency virus 1; gag
   7113..7346    +  misc_feature   RRE: The Rev response element (RRE) of HIV-1 allows for Rev-dependent mRNA export from the nucleus to the cytoplasm.
   7723..7749    +  CDS            Rev (fragment): human immunodeficiency virus 1 (HIV-1) Rev protein; rev; enhances nuclear export of unspliced and incompletely spliced viral mRNAs
   7753..7993    +  promoter       U6 promoter: RNA polymerase III promoter for human U6 snRNA
   8023..8098    +  misc_RNA       gRNA scaffold: guide RNA scaffold for the Streptococcus pyogenes CRISPR/Cas9 system
   8154..8271    +  misc_feature   cPPT/CTS: central polypurine tract and central termination sequence of HIV-1
