[The description below was written by a language model from this plasmid's Addgene catalogue record and pLannotate feature annotations shown in this document.]
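Description:
TK2 gRNA (BRDN0001144837) is a third-generation lentiviral guide RNA plasmid built on the lentiGuide-Puro backbone and designed to target the human TK2 gene, with the guide chosen to match multiple annotated TK2 transcript variants. It is propagated in E. coli as a high-copy plasmid through a ColE1/pUC-type origin and selected with ampicillin via the β-lactamase gene. The backbone also carries an f1 origin, an SV40 origin and polyadenylation signal, and remnants of lac regulatory and T7/T3 promoter sequences typical of its cloning-vector ancestry.

The lentiviral cassette begins with an RSV promoter fused to a truncated HIV-1 5' LTR, which makes genomic RNA production Tat-independent. This is followed by the Ψ packaging signal, a partial gag region and the Rev response element for Rev-dependent nuclear export. Within the transfer region, a human U6 RNA polymerase III promoter drives the TK2-specific spacer joined to the Streptococcus pyogenes Cas9 guide scaffold. A cPPT/CTS element lies downstream, and an EF-1α core promoter with its intron A expresses puromycin N-acetyltransferase for selection of transduced mammalian cells. A WPRE enhances transcript expression, and the ΔU3 3' LTR makes the integrated provirus self-inactivating.

The plasmid does not encode Cas9, so it is intended for use alongside a separate Cas9 lentiviral vector or in cells that already express Cas9, where it directs cutting at TK2 for gene knockout. It is an individual clone from a human kinome-focused gRNA collection associated with work on optimised sgRNA design for higher on-target activity and reduced off-target effects.
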