Addgene plasmid #77297: TK2 gRNA (BRDN0001144837)
Purpose: 3rd generation lentiviral gRNA plasmid targeting human TK2
Depositing lab: John Doench & David Root. Depositing organization: Broad Institute. Publication: Optimized sgRNA design to maximize activity and minimize off-target effects of CRISPR-Cas9. Doench JG, Fusi N, Sullender M, Hegde M, Vaimberg EW, Donovan KF, Smith I, Tothova Z, Wilen C, Orchard R, Virgin HW, Listgarten J, Root DE. Nat Biotechnol. 2016 Jan 18. doi: 10.1038/nbt.3437. PubMed 26780180.
Backbone
  Vector backbone: lentiGuide-Puro
  Backbone manufacturer: Zhang Lab (Addgene plasmid # 52963)
  Vector type: Mammalian Expression, Lentiviral, CRISPR
  Selectable markers: Puromycin
Growth in bacteria
  Bacterial resistance: Ampicillin, 100 μg/mL
  Growth temperature: 37°C
  Growth strain: DH5alpha
  Copy number: High Copy
Gene/Insert
  Gene/Insert name: TK2 (alt names: TK2; NM_001172643.1)
  gRNA/shRNA sequence: ACGAGTATGCCTGTCCAGCA
  Species: H. sapiens (human)
  Promoter: hU6
  Cloning method: Unknown
  Sequencing primers: 5′ U6-F; 3′ pS2-R
Terms and licenses: Academic/Nonprofit Terms; Industry Terms: Not Available to Industry
Depositor comments: The gRNA was designed to target the following Genbank reference sequence(s): NM_001172643.1,NM_001172644.1,NM_001172645.1,NM_001271934.1,NM_001271935.1,NM_001272050.1,NM_004614.4. Note that this plasmid does NOT contain Cas9. It should be used in conjunction with lentiCas9-Blast (Addgene #52962) or otherwise with cell lines already expressing Cas9. Browse the full kinome gRNA library at http://www.addgene.org/pooled-library/broadgpp-human-kinome/ or visit http://www.broadinstitute.org/rnai/public/ for detailed protocols and information.
How to cite: TK2 gRNA (BRDN0001144837) was a gift from John Doench & David Root (Addgene plasmid # 77297 ; http://n2t.net/addgene:77297 ; RRID:Addgene_77297)
