>Addgene plasmid #77297 | TK2 gRNA (BRDN0001144837) | depositor partial sequence | sequence record 144757 | Target Sequence
ACGAGTATGCCTGTCCAGCA
