>Addgene plasmid #77297 | TK2 gRNA (BRDN0001144837) | addgene partial sequence | sequence record 187485 | hU6-F
GTAGAAAGTAATAATTTCTTGGGTAGTTTGCAGTTTTAAAATTATGTTTTAAAATGGACTATCATATGCT
TACCGTAACTTGAAAGTATTTCGATTTCTTGGCTTTATATATCTTGTGGAAAGGACGAAACACCGACGAG
TATGCCTGTCCAGCAGTTTTAGAGCTAGAAATAGCAAGTTAAAATAAGGCTAGTCCGTTATCAACTTGAA
AAAGTGGCACCGAGTCGGTGCTTTTTTAAGCTTGGCGTAACTAGATCTTGAGACAAATGGCAGTATTCAT
CCACAATTTTAAAAGAAAAGGGGGGATTGGGGGGTACAGTGCAGGGGAAAGAATAGTAGACATAATAGCA
ACAGACATACAAACTAAAGAATTACAAAAACAAATTACAAAAATTCAAAATTTTCGGGTTTATTACAGGG
ACAGCAGAGATCCACTTTGGCGCCGGCTCGAGGGGGCCCGGGTGCAAAGATGGATAAAGTTTTAAACAGA
GAGGAATCTTTGCAGCTAATGGACCTTCTAGGTCTTGAAAGGAGTGGGAATTGGCTCCGGTGCCCGTCAG
TGGGCAGAGC
